>Addgene plasmid #111083 | AByG | depositor full sequence | sequence record 208911 | AByG sequence 8687 bps
TATCCACAGAATCAGGGGATAACGCAGGAAAGAACATGTGAGCAAAAGGCCAGCAAAAGGCCAGGAACCG
TAAAAAGGCCGCGTTGCTGGCGTTTTTCCATAGGCTCCGCCCCCCTGACGAGCATCACAAAAATCGACGC
TCAAGTCAGAGGTGGCGAAACCCGACAGGACTATAAAGATACCAGGCGTTTCCCCCTGGAAGCTCCCTCG
TGCGCTCTCCTGTTCCGACCCTGCCGCTTACCGGATACCTGTCCGCCTTTCTCCCTTCGGGAAGCGTGGC
GCTTTCTCAATGCTCACGCTGTAGGTATCTCAGTTCGGTGTAGGTCGTTCGCTCCAAGCTGGGCTGTGTG
CACGAACCCCCCGTTCAGCCCGACCGCTGCGCCTTATCCGGTAACTATCGTCTTGAGTCCAACCCGGTAA
GACACGACTTATCGCCACTGGCAGCAGCCACTGGTAACAGGATTAGCAGAGCGAGGTATGTAGGCGGTGC
TACAGAGTTCTTGAAGTGGTGGCCTAACTACGGCTACACTAGAAGGACAGTATTTGGTATCTGCGCTCTG
CTGAAGCCAGTTACCTTCGGAAAAAGAGTTGGTAGCTCTTGATCCGGCAAACAAACCACCGCTGGTAGCG
GTGGTTTTTTTGTTTGCAAGCAGCAGATTACGCGCAGAAAAAAAGGATCTCAAGAAGATCCTTTGATCTT
TTCTACGGGGTCTGACGCTCAGTGGAACGAAAACTCACGTTAAGGGATTTTGGTCATGAGATTATCAAAA
AGGATCTTCACCTAGATCCTTTTAAATTAAAAATGAAGTTTTAAATCAATCTAAAGTATATATGAGTAAA
CTTGGTCTGACAGTTACCAATGCTTAATCAGTGAGGCACCTATCTCAGCGATCTGTCTATTTCGTTCATC
CATAGTTGCCTGACTCCCCGTCGTGTAGATAACTACGATACGGGAGGGCTTACCATCTGGCCCCAGTGCT
GCAATGATACCGCGAGACCCACGCTCACCGGCTCCAGATTTATCAGCAATAAACCAGCCAGCCGGAAGGG
CCGAGCGCAGAAGTGGTCCTGCAACTTTATCCGCCTCCATCCAGTCTATTAATTGTTGCCGGGAAGCTAG
AGTAAGTAGTTCGCCAGTTAATAGTTTGCGCAACGTTGTTGCCATTGCTACAGGCATCGTGGTGTCACGC
TCGTCGTTTGGTATGGCTTCATTCAGCTCCGGTTCCCAACGATCAAGGCGAGTTACATGATCCCCCATGT
TGTGCAAAAAAGCGGTTAGCTCCTTCGGTCCTCCGATCGTTGTCAGAAGTAAGTTGGCCGCAGTGTTATC
ACTCATGGTTATGGCAGCACTGCATAATTCTCTTACTGTCATGCCATCCGTAAGATGCTTTTCTGTGACT
GGTGAGTACTCAACCAAGTCATTCTGAGAATAGTGTATGCGGCGACCGAGTTGCTCTTGCCCGGCGTCAA
TACGGGATAATACCGCGCCACATAGCAGAACTTTAAAAGTGCTCATCATTGGAAAACGTTCTTCGGGGCG
AAAACTCTCAAGGATCTTACCGCTGTTGAGATCCAGTTCGATGTAACCCACTCGTGCACCCAACTGATCT
TCAGCATCTTTTACTTTCACCAGCGTTTCTGGGTGAGCAAAAACAGGAAGGCAAAATGCCGCAAAAAAGG
GAATAAGGGCGACACGGAAATGTTGAATACTCATACTCTTCCTTTTTCAATATTATTGAAGCATTTATCA
GGGTTATTGTCTCATGAGCGGATACATATTTGAATGTATTTAGAAAAATAAACAAATAGGGGTTCCGCGC
ACATTTCCCCGAAAAGTGCCACCTGACGTCTAAGAAACCATTATTATCATGACATTAACCTATAAAAATA
GGCGTATCACGAGGCCCTTTCGTCTCGCGCGTTTCGGTGATGACGGTGAAAACCTCTGACACATGCAGCT
CCCGGAGACGGTCACAGCTTGTCTGTAAGCGGATGCCGGGAGCAGACAAGCCCGTCAGGGCGCGTCAGCG
GGTGTTGGCGGGTGTCGGGGCTGGCTTAACTATGCGGCATCAGAGCAGATTGTACTGAGAGTGCACCATA
TGCGGTGTGAAATACCGCACAGATGCGTAAGGAGAAAATACCGCATCAGGCGCCATTCGCCATTCAGGCT
GCGCAACTGTTGGGAAGGGCGATCGGTGCGGGCCTCTTCGCTATTACGCCAGCTGGCGAAAGGGGGATGT
GCTGCAAGGCGATTAAGTTGGGTAACGCCAGGGTTTTCCCAGTCACGACGTTGTAAAACGACGGCCAGTG
CCAAGCTTTGTTTAAAATATAACAAAATTGTGATCCCACAAAATGAAGTGGGGCAAAATCAAATAATTAA
CTAGTGTCCGTAAACTTGTTGGTCTTCAACTTTTTGAGGAACACGTTGGACGGCAAATCGTGACTATAAC
ACAAGTTGATTTAATAATTTTAGCCAACACGTCGGGCTGCGTGTTTTTTGCGCTCTGTGTACACGTTGAT
TAACTGGTCGATTAAATAATTTAATTTTTGGTTCTTCTTTAAATCTGTGATGAAATTTTTTAAAATAACT
TTAAATTCTTCATTGGTAAAAAATGCCACGTTTTGCAACTTGTGAGGGTCTAATATGAGGTCAAACTCAG
TAGGAGTTTTATCCAAAAAAGAAAACATGATTACGTCTGTACACGAACGCGTATTAACGCAGAGTGCAAA
GTATAAGAGGGTTAAAAAATATATTTTACGCACCATATACGCATCGGGTTGATATCGTTAATATGGATCA
ATTTGAACAGTTGATTAACGTGTCTCTGCTCAAGTCTTTGATCAAAACGCAAATCGACGAAAATGTGTCG
GACAATATCAAGTCGATGAGCGAAAAACTAAAAAGGCTAGAATACGACAATCTCACAGACAGCGTTGAGA
TATACGGTATTCACGACAGCAGGCTGAATAATAAAAAAATTAGAAACTATTATTTAACCCTAGAAAGATA
ATCATATTGTGACGTACGTTAAAGATAATCATGCGTAAAATTGACGCATGTGTTTTATCGGTCTGTATAT
CGAGGTTTATTTATTAATTTGAATAGATATTAAGTTTTATTATATTTACACTTACATACTAATAATAAAT
TCAACAAACAATTTATTTATGTTTATTTATTTATTAAAAAAAAACAAAAACTCAAAATTTCTTCTATAAA
GTAACAAAACTTTTAAACATTCTCTCTTTTACAAAAATAAACTTATTTTGTACTTTAAAAACAGTCATGT
TGTATTATAAAATAAGTAATTAGCTTAACTTATACATAATAGAAACAAATTATACTTATTAGTCAGTCAG
AAACAACTTTGGCACATATCAATATTATGCTCTCGACAAATAACTTTTTTGCATTTTTTGCACGATGCAT
TTGCCTTTCGCCTTATTTTAGAGGGGCAGTAAGTACAGTAAGTACGTTTTTTCATTACTGGCTCTTCAGT
ACTGTCATCTGATGTACCAGGCACTTCATTTGGCAAAATATTAGAGATATTATCGCGCAAATATCTCTTC
AAAGTAGGAGCTTCTAAACGCTTACGCATAAACGATGACGTCAGGCTCATGTAAAGGTTTCTCATAAATT
TTTTGCGACTTTGAACCTTTTCTCCCTTGCTACTGACATTATGGCTGTATATAATAAAAGAATTTATGCA
GGCAATGTTTATCATTCCGTACAATAATGCCATAGGCCACCTATTCGTCTTCCTACTGCAGGTGTACCTC
GCCCAGTTGGTCCTATTGGTTGAGGGCCTACACGGTCGCTCGATGTGTTGTAGTTGGTGCAAAAGATGAA
AGATTACCGGACAGTGACCAGATGAGAGTTCTGGAAGTGCCTCAGCTGTAATCATTGATTGGGATATCCT
TTTTGTGATGGCAAAGTCAATCAAATCTGGAAGCTTCATGGGATCTGCTGGCCATTATGTAGGCGCTCCC
GGGGAAACATAGTTAAGTTTGTGTTGCGGTTTGATGATTGCGTTGTACAGCAACAAACCTTTCACCAAAC
GAGTGAAAAGTGTTGTGAATTTTTTTCTCCAACGCCAACGCTTAACTATACTCTATAACTACTCATTCAC
CAAAATCTATTTGCTCTATCCATAAACTAGTTCTTTCCAAGTAACTTAATCTCCCGAATCGTAATTTCTC
ACTCGAACTATGGCGCGCATAGTTGTGCTTAAGGTTGGAGGTGAGGTGTTTTGTAGATGCCCGAAGTCCA
CCTGTGGCTTGTTCGGTGACAAAAACTGATCTGATTCTATATTCTAGCTCTGGTCTCAATTAGACCTCCG
CTCAGAGAAGTAAATAGGAAATAGTGTCTTAAATGCTACATTTGTAAGTGTTAATTCATAAGTGCTGCGT
CGCACTTATTCCGAATTGCTGTGTTGCCTACTCTTGAGTGGATCGATTCTTTGCTGAGTCGTTCTCCTAT
TACATAGTCCGGAGGAGTAGGGGTTTCCTGTCCAAATGTCATGTTAACGGCCGTTCGCTGAACGGTCGTT
GTGTGGCCTAATTAAATCCGTTGTTTACATTTTGTTTAAACTTGGCCACGTAATAAGTGTGCGTTGAATT
TATTCGCAAAAACATTGCATATTTTCGGCAAAGTAAAATTTTGTTGCATACCTTATCAAAAAATAAGTGC
TGCATACTTTTTAGAGAAACCAAATAATTTTTTATTGCATACCCGTTTTTAATAAAATACATTGCATACC
CTCTTTTAATAAAAAATATTGCATACTTTGACGAAACAAATTTTCGTTGCATACCCAATAAAAGATTATT
ATATTGCATACCCGTTTTTAATAAAATACATTGCATACCCTCTTTTAATAAAAAATATTGCATACGTTGA
CGAAACAAATTTTCGTTGCATACCCAATAAAAGATTATTATATTGCATACCTTTTCTTGCCATACCATTT
AGCCGATCAATTGTGCTCGGCAACAGTATATTTGTGGTGTGCCAACCAACAACGGCGCGCCTAAATTCGA
GCTCGCCCGGGGATCTAATTCAATTAGAGACTAATTCAATTAGAGCTAATTCAATTAGGATCCAAGCTTA
TCGATTTCGAACCCTCGACCGCCGGAGTATAAATAGAGGCGCTTCGTCTACGGAGCGACAATTCAATTCA
AACAAGCAAAGTGAACACGTCGCTAAGCGAAAGCTAAGCAAATAAACAAGCGCAGCTGAACAAGCTAAAC
AATCGGGGTACCGCTAGAGTCGACGGTACGATCCACCGGTCGCCACCATGGTGAGCAAGGGCGAGGAGGT
CATCAAAGAGTTCATGCGCTTCAAGGTGCGCATGGAGGGCTCCATGAACGGCCACGAGTTCGAGATCGAG
GGCGAGGGCGAGGGCCGCCCCTACGAGGGCACCCAGACCGCCAAGCTGAAGGTGACCAAGGGCGGCCCCC
TGCCCTTCGCCTGGGACATCCTGTCCCCCCAGTTCATGTACGGCTCCAAGGCGTACGTGAAGCACCCCGC
CGACATCCCCGATTACAAGAAGCTGTCCTTCCCCGAGGGCTTCAAGTGGGAGCGCGTGATGAACTTCGAG
GACGGCGGTCTGGTGACCGTGACCCAGGACTCCTCCCTGCAGGACGGCACGCTGATCTACAAGGTGAAGA
TGCGCGGCACCAACTTCCCCCCCGACGGCCCCGTAATGCAGAAGAAGACCATGGGCTGGGAGGCCTCCAC
CGAGCGCCTGTACCCCCGCGACGGCGTGCTGAAGGGCGAGATCCACCAGGCCCTGAAGCTGAAGGACGGC
GGCCACTACCTGGTGGAGTTCAAGACCATCTACATGGCCAAGAAGCCCGTGCAACTGCCCGGCTACTACT
ACGTGGACACCAAGCTGGACATCACCTCCCACAACGAGGACTACACCATCGTGGAACAGTACGAGCGCTC
CGAGGGCCGCCACCACCTGTTCCTGGGGCATGGCACCGGCAGCACCGGCAGCGGCAGCTCCGGCACCGCC
TCCTCCGAGGACAACAACATGGCCGTTATCAAGGAATTTATGCGCTTCAAAGTTAGGATGGAGGGATCCA
TGAACGGACATGAGTTCGAGATCGAGGGAGAGGGCGAGGGACGCCCGTATGAAGGCACACAAACAGCCAA
ACTCAAGGTCACCAAGGGCGGACCACTGCCCTTCGCCTGGGATATCCTGAGTCCCCAGTTTATGTACGGC
AGCAAGGCCTACGTTAAGCACCCCGCTGACATACCGGACTACAAAAAGCTGTCCTTTCCGGAAGGCTTCA
AGTGGGAGCGCGTGATGAATTTCGAAGACGGAGGACTGGTCACTGTGACCCAAGATAGCAGTTTGCAGGA
CGGTACACTGATCTATAAGGTTAAAATGCGCGGCACTAACTTTCCGCCAGATGGCCCAGTGATGCAGAAG
AAGACCATGGGTTGGGAGGCATCCACCGAACGTCTGTACCCTCGAGACGGAGTGCTCAAGGGCGAGATCC
ATCAGGCCCTCAAACTGAAAGATGGTGGTCACTACCTGGTCGAATTTAAGACCATTTACATGGCCAAGAA
GCCGGTTCAGCTGCCCGGATATTATTATGTGGATACGAAACTGGATATAACTTCGCATAACGAAGACTAC
ACCATTGTCGAGCAGTATGAGCGCAGCGAAGGCCGACATCACCTGTTCCTCTACGGCATGGACGAGCTGT
ACAAGTAGGCGGCCGCGACTCTAGATCATAATCAGCCATACCACATTTGTAGAGGTTTTACTTGCTTTAA
AAAACCTCCCACACCTCCCCCTGAACCTGAAACATAAAATGAATGCAATTGTTGTTGTTAACTTGTTTAT
TGCAGCTTATAATGGTTACAAATAAAGCAATAGCATCACAAATTTCACAAATAAAGCATTTTTTTCACTG
CATTCTAGTTGTGGTTTGTCCAAACTCATCAATGTATCTTAAAGCTTCCTAGGGTACTGACGGACACACC
GAAGCCCCGGCGGCAACCCTCAGCGGATGCCCCGGGGCTTCACGTTTTCCCAGGTCAGAAGCGGTTTTCG
GGAGTAGTGCCCCAACTGGGGTAACCTTTGAGTTCTCTCAGTTGGGGGCGTAGGGCCGCCGACATGACAC
AAGGGGTTGTGACCGGGGTGGACACGTACGCGGGTGCTTACGACCGTCAGTCGCGCGAGCGCGAGGGCCC
GGGTTTTTTAAATGGTACCCCTTGCAGCGCCACCTGGCCGCGAAGAGTTCCATTCTCTGCTTCGAAGTAC
GAAGAGAGAAAGAGTACTTTAAATTTCCACATTCCCGCCTTGCAGCGCCACCTGGCCTTGGTAATGTAGA
ACTAGGAAGGAAAGCACCAACACAAGATGTCGCTCTCCGACGATGGACATGTCGCGTAAAAAATGTTCGA
TAACTTTCAATGGTTCGATTGAACAGACAATAAGTGTATTTAAGACACCAGTTCTTATATTCAAAAATCC
TAACAACTCACACCTTGCAGCGCCACCTGGCCCTAGAGATCCACCAACTCTAGAGAGATCTGTAAGCCGG
CGTGGCTTAGCTAGAGGGTATGTGTGCCGTTTGGAACCGGTAACTCCTCCCTCCTTGGATTGAAGTGACA
GCCACAACGAACTAGTAGTCTTCACTAAGCTCGGCTCTGGTACCGTTTTAAATGCCACTCTTCTTCTTCT
ATTGATGAGGTATATTGTCGTCACTACTCCAACTAATAGTAATACGTAAAGTGCTCCGAAATTTGTAGTC
GTAAATTTTTTCCAATATATGATGGAATTAGAAGCATGGTTGGATCTTATGTTCAGCTTATGCAGGTTAA
TGTCTTCTGTGTTCTCGGTGAAATATATATTTTTTATAATTGGGGATTGTGCGGATCTTCTTATGGAAAT
TTTGGTACAATTTGATTCAACGGTAGTGTTTTGTGTGTTTAATATTAAAATGTGAGCTGGTTCTACTTCT
TTTATAATTTCTTGATTCCCTATGTCTTTAGTTTTAAAATTGGCAGTTTCCATCTTATGTATGTTATTGA
GACATTCAGTTTTAATATTACCTCTGATTGCCATTGCATTGTCGCAGATATGGTATTTATATATCTTGTT
ATATTTGTTGGAAAAGTAGTAAAAAACATGCCATATAGTTAGGTATATTTATATATTTATATTTATATTT
CATTTATGGGTAATGGGACAATGTGTGTGAACTTTTAGTAATTTTGTTTGAATGCAGGGATTCTTATTCT
AAAGTTTATCTTAATTCCAATCATGAAAGTATCTAATTCTAACATTTGAAATATGTGTTTGTCTGACATT
TCCCGTAACTCCGGGTCGTTTAATTCTTGTCTGAGAATTCGTAATCATGGTCATAGCTGTTTCCTGTGTG
AAATTGTTATCCGCTCACAATTCCACACAACATACGAGCCGGAAGCATAAAGTGTAAAGCCTGGGGTGCC
TAATGAGTGAGCTAACTCACATTAATTGCGTTGCGCTCACTGCCCGCTTTCCAGTCGGGAAACCTGTCGT
GCCAGCTGCATTAATGAATCGGCCAACGCGCGGGGAGAGGCGGTTTGCGTATTGGGCGCTCTTCCGCTTC
CTCGCTCACTGACTCGCTGCGCTCGGTCGTTCGGCTGCGGCGAGCGGTATCAGCTCACTCAAAGGCGGTA
ATACGGT
Features (pLannotate 1.2.2; 20 found; start..end, strand, type, name):
     95..683     -  rep_origin     ori: high-copy-number ColE1/pMB1/pBR322/pUC origin of replication
    854..1714    -  CDS            AmpR: β-lactamase; bla; confers resistance to ampicillin, carbenicillin, and related antibiotics
   1715..1819    -  promoter       AmpR promoter: bla
   1914..1949    +  CDS            rop (fragment): Rop protein, which maintains plasmids at low copy number; rop
   2051..2150    +  misc_feature   bom (fragment): basis of mobility region from pBR322
   2156..2310    -  CDS            lacZα (fragment): LacZα fragment of β-galactosidase; lacZ fragment
   2314..2766    -  CDS            LEF-9 (fragment): LEF9_NPVAC - Experimental evidence at protein level: Swiss-Prot protein existence level 1. Component of the viral DNA-dependent RNA polymerase which is composed of four equimolar subunits of LEF-4, LEF-8, LEF-9, and p47. Plays an essential role in late and very late gene expression. From Autographa californica nuclear polyhedrosis virus (AcMNPV).
   2793..2996    +  CDS            FP (fragment): FP25_NPVAC - Experimental evidence at protein level: Swiss-Prot protein existence level 1. From Autographa californica nuclear polyhedrosis virus (AcMNPV).
   4593..5023    +  protein_bind   gypsy insulator: chromatin insulator from Drosophila Su(Hw), CP190, and Mod(mdg4)67.2
   5132..5254    +  promoter       hsp70 promoter (fragment): Drosophila melanogaster hsp70Bb promoter
   5298..6725    +  CDS            tdTomato: tdTomato is a basic (constitutively fluorescent) orange fluorescent protein published in 2004, derived from Discosoma sp.. It is reported to be a somewhat slowly-maturing tandem dimer with low acid sensitivity.
   6744..6827    +  CDS            large T antigen (fragment): large T antigen from SV40 (simian virus 40)
   6850..6971    +  polyA_signal   SV40 poly(A) signal: SV40 polyadenylation signal
   7049..7148    +  protein_bind   phage φC31 attP: attachment site of phage φC31 phage φC31 integrase
   8167..8183    -  misc_feature   CEN/ARS (fragment): S. cerevisiae CEN6 centromere fused to an autonomously replicating sequence
   8404..8420    -  protein_bind   lac operator: The lac repressor binds to the lac operator to inhibit transcription in E. coli. This inhibition can be relieved by adding lactose or isopropyl-β-D-thiogalactopyranoside (IPTG). lac repressor encoded by lacI
   8428..8458    -  promoter       lac promoter: promoter for the E. coli lac operon
   8473..8494    -  protein_bind   CAP binding site: CAP binding activates transcription in the presence of cAMP. E. coli catabolite activator protein
   8507..8599    -  CDS            lacI (fragment): lac repressor; lacI; The lac repressor binds to the lac operator to inhibit transcription in E. coli. This inhibition can be relieved by adding lactose or isopropyl-β-D-thiogalactopyranoside (IPTG).
   8601..8687    -  rep_origin     RSF ori (fragment): Plasmids containing the RSF 1030 origin of replication can be propagated in E. coli cells that contain additional plasmids with compatible origins.
