>Addgene plasmid #111083 | AByG | addgene full sequence | sequence record 213958 | Addgene NGS Result
TATCCACAGAATCAGGGGATAACGCAGGAAAGAACATGTGAGCAAAAGGCCAGCAAAAGGCCAGGAACCG
TAAAAAGGCCGCGTTGCTGGCGTTTTTCCATAGGCTCCGCCCCCCTGACGAGCATCACAAAAATCGACGC
TCAAGTCAGAGGTGGCGAAACCCGACAGGACTATAAAGATACCAGGCGTTTCCCCCTGGAAGCTCCCTCG
TGCGCTCTCCTGTTCCGACCCTGCCGCTTACCGGATACCTGTCCGCCTTTCTCCCTTCGGGAAGCGTGGC
GCTTTCTCATAGCTCACGCTGTAGGTATCTCAGTTCGGTGTAGGTCGTTCGCTCCAAGCTGGGCTGTGTG
CACGAACCCCCCGTTCAGCCCGACCGCTGCGCCTTATCCGGTAACTATCGTCTTGAGTCCAACCCGGTAA
GACACGACTTATCGCCACTGGCAGCAGCCACTGGTAACAGGATTAGCAGAGCGAGGTATGTAGGCGGTGC
TACAGAGTTCTTGAAGTGGTGGCCTAACTACGGCTACACTAGAAGAACAGTATTTGGTATCTGCGCTCTG
CTGAAGCCAGTTACCTTCGGAAAAAGAGTTGGTAGCTCTTGATCCGGCAAACAAACCACCGCTGGTAGCG
GTGGTTTTTTTGTTTGCAAGCAGCAGATTACGCGCAGAAAAAAAGGATCTCAAGAAGATCCTTTGATCTT
TTCTACGGGGTCTGACGCTCAGTGGAACGAAAACTCACGTTAAGGGATTTTGGTCATGAGATTATCAAAA
AGGATCTTCACCTAGATCCTTTTAAATTAAAAATGAAGTTTTAAATCAATCTAAAGTATATATGAGTAAA
CTTGGTCTGACAGTTACCAATGCTTAATCAGTGAGGCACCTATCTCAGCGATCTGTCTATTTCGTTCATC
CATAGTTGCCTGACTCCCCGTCGTGTAGATAACTACGATACGGGAGGGCTTACCATCTGGCCCCAGTGCT
GCAATGATACCGCGAGACCCACGCTCACCGGCTCCAGATTTATCAGCAATAAACCAGCCAGCCGGAAGGG
CCGAGCGCAGAAGTGGTCCTGCAACTTTATCCGCCTCCATCCAGTCTATTAATTGTTGCCGGGAAGCTAG
AGTAAGTAGTTCGCCAGTTAATAGTTTGCGCAACGTTGTTGCCATTGCTACAGGCATCGTGGTGTCACGC
TCGTCGTTTGGTATGGCTTCATTCAGCTCCGGTTCCCAACGATCAAGGCGAGTTACATGATCCCCCATGT
TGTGCAAAAAAGCGGTTAGCTCCTTCGGTCCTCCGATCGTTGTCAGAAGTAAGTTGGCCGCAGTGTTATC
ACTCATGGTTATGGCAGCACTGCATAATTCTCTTACTGTCATGCCATCCGTAAGATGCTTTTCTGTGACT
GGTGAGTACTCAACCAAGTCATTCTGAGAATAGTGTATGCGGCGACCGAGTTGCTCTTGCCCGGCGTCAA
TACGGGATAATACCGCGCCACATAGCAGAACTTTAAAAGTGCTCATCATTGGAAAACGTTCTTCGGGGCG
AAAACTCTCAAGGATCTTACCGCTGTTGAGATCCAGTTCGATGTAACCCACTCGTGCACCCAACTGATCT
TCAGCATCTTTTACTTTCACCAGCGTTTCTGGGTGAGCAAAAACAGGAAGGCAAAATGCCGCAAAAAAGG
GAATAAGGGCGACACGGAAATGTTGAATACTCATACTCTTCCTTTTTCAATATTATTGAAGCATTTATCA
GGGTTATTGTCTCATGAGCGGATACATATTTGAATGTATTTAGAAAAATAAACAAATAGGGGTTCCGCGC
ACATTTCCCCGAAAAGTGCCACCTGACGTCTAAGAAACCATTATTATCATGACATTAACCTATAAAAATA
GGCGTATCACGAGGCCCTTTCGTCTCGCGCGTTTCGGTGATGACGGTGAAAACCTCTGACACATGCAGCT
CCCGGAGACGGTCACAGCTTGTCTGTAAGCGGATGCCGGGAGCAGACAAGCCCGTCAGGGCGCGTCAGCG
GGTGTTGGCGGGTGTCGGGGCTGGCTTAACTATGCGGCATCAGAGCAGATTGTACTGAGAGTGCACCATA
TGCGGTGTGAAATACCGCACAGATGCGTAAGGAGAAAATACCGCATCAGGCGCCATTCGCCATTCAGGCT
GCGCAACTGTTGGGAAGGGCGATCGGTGCGGGCCTCTTCGCTATTACGCCAGCTGGCGAAAGGGGGATGT
GCTGCAAGGCGATTAAGTTGGGTAACGCCAGGGTTTTCCCAGTCACGACGTTGTAAAACGACGGCCAGTG
CCAAGCTTTGTTTAAAAATATAACAAAATTGTGATCCCACAAAATGAAGTGGGGCAAAATCAAATAATTA
ATAGTGTCCGTAAACTTGTTGGTCTTCAACTTTTTGAGGAACACGTTGGACGGCAAATCCGTGACTATAA
CACAAGTTGATTTAATAATTTTAGCCAACACGTCGGGCTGCGTGTTTTTTGCCGACGCGTCTGTGTACAC
GTTGATTAACTGGTCGATTAAACTGTTGAAATAATTTAATTTTTGGTTCTTCTTTAAATCTGTGATGAAA
TTTTTTAAAATAACTTTAAATTCTTCATTGGTAAAAAATGCCACGTTTTGCAACTTGTGAGGGTCTAATA
TGAGGTCAAACTCAGTAGGAGTTTTATCCAAAAAAGAAAACATGATTACGTCTGTACACGAACGCGTATT
AACGCAGAGTGCAAAGTATAAGAGGGTTAAAAAATATATTTTACGCACCATATACGCATCGGGTTGATAT
CGTTAATATGGATCAATTTGAACAGTTGATTAACGTGTCTCTGCTCAAGTCTTTGATCAAAACGCAAATC
GACGAAAATGTGTCGGACAATATCAAGTCGATGAGCGAAAAACTAAAAAGGCTAGAATACGACAATCTCA
CAGACAGCGTTGAGATATACGGTATTCACGACAGCAGGCTGAATAATAAAAAAATTAGAAACTATTATTT
AACCCTAGAAAGATAATCATATTGTGACGTACGTTAAAGATAATCATGCGTAAAATTGACGCATGTGTTT
TATCGGTCTGTATATCGAGGTTTATTTATTAATTTGAATAGATATTAAGTTTTATTATATTTACACTTAC
ATACTAATAATAAATTCAACAAACAATTTATTTATGTTTATTTATTTATTAAAAAAAAACAAAAACTCAA
AATTTCTTCTATAAAGTAACAAAACTTTTAAACATTCTCTCTTTTACAAAAATAAACTTATTTTGTACTT
TAAAAACAGTCATGTTGTATTATAAAATAAGTAATTAGCTTAACTTATACATAATAGAAACAAATTATAC
TTATTAGTCAGTCAGAAACAACTTTGGCACATATCAATATTATGCTCTCGACAAATAACTTTTTTGCATT
TTTTGCACGATGCATTTGCCTTTCGCCTTATTTTAGAGGGGCAGTAAGTACAGTAAGTACGTTTTTTCAT
TACTGGCTCTTCAGTACTGTCATCTGATGTACCAGGCACTTCATTTGGCAAAATATTAGAGATATTATCG
CGCAAATATCTCTTCAAAGTAGGAGCTTCTAAACGCTTACGCATAAACGATGACGTCAGGCTCATGTAAA
GGTTTCTCATAAATTTTTTGCGACTTTGAACCTTTTCTCCCTTGCTACTGACATTATGGCTGTATATAAT
AAAAGAATTTATGCAGGCAATGTTTATCATTCCGTACAATAATGCCATAGGCCACCTATTCGTCTTCCTA
CTGCAGGTGTACCTCGCCCAGTTGGTCCTATTGGTTGAGGGCCTACACGGTCGCTCGATGTGTTGTAGTT
GGTGCAAAAGATGAAAGATTACCGGACAGTGACCAGATGAGAGTTCTGGAAGTGCCTCAGCTGTAATCAT
TGATTGGGATATCCTTTTTGTGATGGCAAAGTCAATCAAATCTGGAAGCTTCATGGGATCTGCTGGCCAT
TATGTAGGCGCTCCCGGGGAAACATAGTTAAGTTTGTGTTGCGGTTTGATGATTGCGTTGTACAGCAACA
AACCTTTCACCAAACGAGTGAAAAGTGTTGTGAATTTTTTTCTCCAACGCCAACGCTTAACTATACTCTA
TAACTACTCATTCACCAAAATCTATTTGCTCTATCCATAAACTAGTTCTTTCCAAGTAACTTAATCTCCC
GAATCGTAATTTCTCACTCGAACTATGGCGCGCATAGTTGTGCTTAAGGTTGGAGGTGAGGTGTTTTGTA
GATGCCCGAAGTCCACCTGTGGCTTGTTCGGTGACAAAAACTGATCTGATTCTATATTCTAGCTCTGGTC
TCAATTAGACCTCCGCTCAGAGAAGTAAATAGGAAATAGTGTCTTAAATGCTACATTTGTAAGTGTTAAT
TCATAAGTGCTGCGTCGCACTTATTCCGAATTGCTGTGTTGCCTACTCTTGAGTGGATCGATTCTTTGCT
GAGTCGTTCTCCTATTACATAGTCCGGAGGAGTAGGGGTTTCCTGTCCAAATGTCATGTTAACGGCCGTT
CGCTGAACGGTCGTTGTGTGGCCTAATTAAATCCGTTGTTTACATTTTGTTTAAACTTGGCCACGTAATA
AGTGTGCGTTGAATTTATTCGCAAAAACATTGCATATTTTCGGCAAAGTAAAATTTTGTTGCATACCTTA
TCAAAAAATAAGTGCTGCATACTTTTTAGAGAAACCAAATAATTTTTTATTGCATACCCGTTTTTAATAA
AATACATTGCATACCCTCTTTTAATAAAAAATATTGCATACTTTGACGAAACAAATTTTCGTTGCATACC
CAATAAAAGATTATTATATTGCATACCCGTTTTTAATAAAATACATTGCATACCCTCTTTTAATAAAGAA
TATTGCATACGTTGACGAAACAAATTTTCGTTGCATACCCAATAAAAGATTATTATATTGCATACCTTTT
CTTGCCATACCATTTAGCCGATCAATTGTGCTCGGCAACAGTATATTTGTGGTGTGCCAACCAACAACGG
CGCGCCTAAATTCGAGCTCGCCCGGGGATCTAATTCAATTAGAGACTAATTCAATTAGAGCTAATTCAAT
TAGGATCCAAGCTTATCGATTTCGAACCCTCGACCGCCGGAGTATAAATAGAGGCGCTTCGTCTACGGAG
CGACAATTCAATTCAAACAAGCAAAGTGAACACGTCGCTAAGCGAAAGCTAAGCAAATAAACAAGCGCAG
CTGAACAAGCTAAACAATCGGGGTACCGCTAGAGTCGACGGTACGATCCACCGGTCGCCACCATGGTGAG
CAAGGGCGAGGAGGTCATCAAAGAGTTCATGCGCTTCAAGGTGCGCATGGAGGGCTCCATGAACGGCCAC
GAGTTCGAGATCGAGGGCGAGGGCGAGGGCCGCCCCTACGAGGGCACCCAGACCGCCAAGCTGAAGGTGA
CCAAGGGCGGCCCCCTGCCCTTCGCCTGGGACATCCTGTCCCCCCAGTTCATGTACGGCTCCAAGGCGTA
CGTGAAGCACCCCGCCGACATCCCCGATTACAAGAAGCTGTCCTTCCCCGAGGGCTTCAAGTGGGAGCGC
GTGATGAACTTCGAGGACGGCGGTCTGGTGACCGTGACCCAGGACTCCTCCCTGCAGGACGGCACGCTGA
TCTACAAGGTGAAGATGCGCGGCACCAACTTCCCCCCCGACGGCCCCGTAATGCAGAAGAAGACCATGGG
CTGGGAGGCCTCCACCGAGCGCCTGTACCCCCGCGACGGCGTGCTGAAGGGCGAGATCCACCAGGCCCTG
AAGCTGAAGGACGGCGGCCACTACCTGGTGGAGTTCAAGACCATCTACATGGCCAAGAAGCCCGTGCAAC
TGCCCGGCTACTACTACGTGGACACCAAGCTGGACATCACCTCCCACAACGAGGACTACACCATCGTGGA
ACAGTACGAGCGCTCCGAGGGCCGCCACCACCTGTTCCTGGGGCATGGCACCGGCAGCACCGGCAGCGGC
AGCTCCGGCACCGCCTCCTCCGAGGACAACAACATGGCCGTTATCAAGGAATTTATGCGCTTCAAAGTTA
GGATGGAGGGATCCATGAACGGACATGAGTTCGAGATCGAGGGAGAGGGCGAGGGACGCCCGTATGAAGG
CACACAAACAGCCAAACTCAAGGTCACCAAGGGCGGACCACTGCCCTTCGCCTGGGATATCCTGAGTCCC
CAGTTTATGTACGGCAGCAAGGCCTACGTTAAGCACCCCGCTGACATACCGGACTACAAAAAGCTGTCCT
TTCCGGAAGGCTTCAAGTGGGAGCGCGTGATGAATTTCGAAGACGGAGGACTGGTCACTGTGACCCAAGA
TAGCAGTTTGCAGGACGGTACACTGATCTATAAGGTTAAAATGCGCGGCACTAACTTTCCGCCAGATGGC
CCAGTGATGCAGAAGAAGACCATGGGTTGGGAGGCATCCACCGAACGTCTGTACCCTCGAGACGGAGTGC
TCAAGGGCGAGATCCATCAGGCCCTCAAACTGAAAGATGGTGGTCACTACCTGGTCGAATTTAAGACCAT
TTACATGGCCAAGAAGCCGGTTCAGCTGCCCGGATATTATTATGTGGATACGAAACTGGATATAACTTCG
CATAACGAAGACTACACCATTGTCGAGCAGTATGAGCGCAGCGAAGGCCGACATCACCTGTTCCTCTACG
GCATGGACGAGCTGTACAAGTAGGCGGCCGCGACTCTAGATCATAATCAGCCATACCACATTTGTAGAGG
TTTTACTTGCTTTAAAAAACCTCCCACACCTCCCCCTGAACCTGAAACATAAAATGAATGCAATTGTTGT
TGTTAACTTGTTTATTGCAGCTTATAATGGTTACAAATAAAGCAATAGCATCACAAATTTCACAAATAAA
GCATTTTTTTCACTGCATTCTAGTTGTGGTTTGTCCAAACTCATCAATGTATCTTAAAGCTTCCTAGGGT
ACTGACGGACACACCGAAGCCCCGGCGGCAACCCTCAGCGGATGCCCCGGGGCTTCACGTTTTCCCAGGT
CAGAAGCGGTTTTCGGGAGTAGTGCCCCAACTGGGGTAACCTTTGAGTTCTCTCAGTTGGGGGCGTAGGG
TCGCCGACATGACACAAGGGGTTGTGACCGGGGTGGACACGTACGCGGGTGCTTACGACCGTCAGTCGCG
CGAGCGCGAGGGCCCGGGTTTTTTAAATGGTACCCTTGCAGCGCCACCTGGCCGCGAAGAGTTCCATTCT
CTGCTTCGAAGTACGAAGAGAGAAAGAGTACTTTAAATTTCCACATTCCCGCCTTGCAGCGCCACCTGGC
CTTGGTAATGTAGAACTAGGAAGGAAAGCACCAACACAAGATGTCGCTCTCCGACGATGGACATGTCGCG
TAAAAAATGTTCGATAACTTTCAATGGTTCGATTGAACAGACAATAAGTGTATTTAAGACACCAGTTCTT
ATATTCAAAAATCCTAACAACTCACACCTTGCAGCGCCACCTGGCCCTAGAGACCACCAACTCTAGAGAG
ATCTGTAAGCCGGCGTGGCTTAGCTAGAGGGTATGTGTGCCGTTTGGAACCGGTAACTCCTCCCTCCTTG
GATTGAAGTGACAGCCACAACGAACTAGTAGTCTTCACTAAGCTCGGCTCTGGTACCGTTTTAAATGCCA
CTCTTCTTCTTCTATTGATGAGGTATATTGTCGTCACTACTCCAACTAATAGTAATACGTAAAGTGCTCC
GAAATTTGTAGTCGTAAATTTTTTCCAATATATGATGGAATTAGAAGCATGGTTGGATCTTATGTTCAGC
TTATGCAGGTTAATGTCTTCTGTGTTCTCGGTGAAATATATATTTTTTATAATTGGGGATTGTGCGGATC
TTCTTATGGAAATTTTGGTACAATTTGATTCAACGGTAGTGTTTTGTGTGTTTAATATTAAAATGTGAGC
TGGTTCTACTTCTTTTATAATTTCTTGATTCCCTATGTCTTTAGTTTTAAAATTGGCAGTTTCCATCTTA
TGTATGTTATTGAGACATTCAGTTTTAATATTACCTCTGATTGCCATTGCATTGTCGCAGATATGGTATT
TATATATCTTGTTATATTTGTTGGAAAAGTAGTAAAAAACATGCCATATAGTTAGGTATATTTATATATT
TATATTTATATTTCATTTATGGGTAATGGGACAATGTGTGTGAACTTTTAGTAATTTTGTTTGAATGCAG
GGATTCTTATTCTAAAGTTTATCTTAATTCCAATCATGAAAGTATCTAATTCTAACATTTGAAATATGTG
TTTGTCTGACATTTCCCGTAACTCCGGGTCGTTTAATTCTTGTCTGAGAATTCGTAATCATGGTCATAGC
TGTTTCCTGTGTGAAATTGTTATCCGCTCACAATTCCACACAACATACGAGCCGGAAGCATAAAGTGTAA
AGCCTGGGGTGCCTAATGAGTGAGCTAACTCACATTAATTGCGTTGCGCTCACTGCCCGCTTTCCAGTCG
GGAAACCTGTCGTGCCAGCTGCATTAATGAATCGGCCAACGCGCGGGGAGAGGCGGTTTGCGTATTGGGC
GCTCTTCCGCTTCCTCGCTCACTGACTCGCTGCGCTCGGTCGTTCGGCTGCGGCGAGCGGTATCAGCTCA
CTCAAAGGCGGTAATACGGT
Features (pLannotate 1.2.2; 20 found; start..end, strand, type, name):
     95..683     -  rep_origin     ori: high-copy-number ColE1/pMB1/pBR322/pUC origin of replication
    854..1714    -  CDS            AmpR: β-lactamase; bla; confers resistance to ampicillin, carbenicillin, and related antibiotics
   1715..1819    -  promoter       AmpR promoter: bla
   1914..1949    +  CDS            rop (fragment): Rop protein, which maintains plasmids at low copy number; rop
   2051..2150    +  misc_feature   bom (fragment): basis of mobility region from pBR322
   2156..2310    -  CDS            lacZα (fragment): LacZα fragment of β-galactosidase; lacZ fragment
   2314..2781    -  CDS            LEF-9 (fragment): LEF9_NPVAC - Experimental evidence at protein level: Swiss-Prot protein existence level 1. Component of the viral DNA-dependent RNA polymerase which is composed of four equimolar subunits of LEF-4, LEF-8, LEF-9, and p47. Plays an essential role in late and very late gene expression. From Autographa californica nuclear polyhedrosis virus (AcMNPV).
   2808..3011    +  CDS            FP (fragment): FP25_NPVAC - Experimental evidence at protein level: Swiss-Prot protein existence level 1. From Autographa californica nuclear polyhedrosis virus (AcMNPV).
   4608..5038    +  protein_bind   gypsy insulator: chromatin insulator from Drosophila Su(Hw), CP190, and Mod(mdg4)67.2
   5147..5269    +  promoter       hsp70 promoter (fragment): Drosophila melanogaster hsp70Bb promoter
   5313..6740    +  CDS            tdTomato: tdTomato is a basic (constitutively fluorescent) orange fluorescent protein published in 2004, derived from Discosoma sp.. It is reported to be a somewhat slowly-maturing tandem dimer with low acid sensitivity.
   6759..6842    +  CDS            large T antigen (fragment): large T antigen from SV40 (simian virus 40)
   6865..6986    +  polyA_signal   SV40 poly(A) signal: SV40 polyadenylation signal
   7064..7163    +  protein_bind   phage φC31 attP: attachment site of phage φC31 phage φC31 integrase
   8180..8196    -  misc_feature   CEN/ARS (fragment): S. cerevisiae CEN6 centromere fused to an autonomously replicating sequence
   8417..8433    -  protein_bind   lac operator: The lac repressor binds to the lac operator to inhibit transcription in E. coli. This inhibition can be relieved by adding lactose or isopropyl-β-D-thiogalactopyranoside (IPTG). lac repressor encoded by lacI
   8441..8471    -  promoter       lac promoter: promoter for the E. coli lac operon
   8486..8507    -  protein_bind   CAP binding site: CAP binding activates transcription in the presence of cAMP. E. coli catabolite activator protein
   8520..8612    -  CDS            lacI (fragment): lac repressor; lacI; The lac repressor binds to the lac operator to inhibit transcription in E. coli. This inhibition can be relieved by adding lactose or isopropyl-β-D-thiogalactopyranoside (IPTG).
   8614..8700    -  rep_origin     RSF ori (fragment): Plasmids containing the RSF 1030 origin of replication can be propagated in E. coli cells that contain additional plasmids with compatible origins.
