[The description below was written by a language model from this plasmid's Addgene catalogue record and pLannotate feature annotations shown in this document.]
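Description:
AByG is an insect-expression donor plasmid built on a piggyBac-derived backbone and designed to place a fluorescent marker gene at a defined site on the Drosophila melanogaster Y chromosome by CRISPR/Cas9-stimulated homology-directed repair. It is maintained in E. coli as a high-copy plasmid through a ColE1/pUC-type origin and selected with ampicillin via the β-lactamase gene. The short lacZα, lac promoter/operator, rop, bom and baculovirus-derived (LEF-9, FP25) fragments picked up by annotation are most likely remnants of the cloning backbone rather than functional parts; the FP25 fragment fits the baculoviral sequence that commonly flanks cloned piggyBac elements.

The payload, assembled by Gibson cloning, is a tdTomato reporter driven by the synthetic 3xP3 promoter. This is an array of Pax6-binding sites placed on a minimal hsp70 core promoter (annotated here as an hsp70 fragment), and it typically gives eye-specific fluorescence for scoring transgenic flies. The transcript is terminated by an SV40 polyadenylation signal. A gypsy insulator lies upstream of the cassette, and the catalogue also lists a CTCF insulator. Together they are presumably meant to shield the marker from the repressive, heterochromatic environment of the Y chromosome. The CTCF element and the two roughly 0.8 kb Y-chromosome homology arms are listed in the catalogue but not annotated in the feature tables, so their exact positions are not shown. A φC31 attP site downstream of the reporter would provide a landing site for later integrase-mediated insertion of other transgenes at the same Y-linked locus. The record does not indicate that the plasmid encodes a guide RNA or Cas9. The depositor and sequencing-derived sequence records differ by only 13 nt and carry the same features.
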