Addgene plasmid #111083: AByG
Purpose: Integrates marker gene onto D. melanogaster Y chromosome
Depositing lab: Omar Akbari. Depositing organization: University of California, San Diego (UCSD). Publication: Site-specific transgenesis of the D. melanogaster Y-chromosome using CRISPR/Cas9. Buchman A, Akbari OS. Insect Mol Biol. 2018 Aug 6. doi: 10.1111/imb.12528. PubMed 30079589.
Backbone
  Vector backbone: piggybac
  Backbone size w/o insert (bp): 4000
  Total vector size (bp): 8687
  Vector type: Insect Expression
Growth in bacteria
  Bacterial resistance: Ampicillin, 100 μg/mL
  Growth temperature: 37°C
  Growth strain: DH5alpha
  Copy number: High Copy
Gene/Insert 1
  Gene/Insert name: 3xP3 promoter
  Species: Synthetic
  Insert size (bp): 264
  Cloning method: Gibson Cloning
  Sequencing primers: 5′ AATTCGAGCTCGCCCGGG
Gene/Insert 2
  Gene/Insert name: tdTomato
  Species: Synthetic
  Insert size (bp): 1432
  Cloning method: Gibson Cloning
  Sequencing primers: 5′ atggtgagcaagggcgaggag
Gene/Insert 3
  Gene/Insert name: Gypsy insulator
  Species: D. melanogaster (fly)
  Insert size (bp): 432
  Cloning method: Gibson Cloning
  Sequencing primers: 5′ GTTGTTGGTTGGCACACCACAAAT
Gene/Insert 4
  Gene/Insert name: CTCF insulator
  Species: D. melanogaster (fly)
  Insert size (bp): 308
  Cloning method: Gibson Cloning
  Sequencing primers: 5′ ccttgcagcgccacctgg
Gene/Insert 5
  Gene/Insert name: Y homology arm left
  Species: D. melanogaster (fly)
  Insert size (bp): 811
  Cloning method: Gibson Cloning
  Sequencing primers: 5′ tgtacctcgcccagttggtccta
Gene/Insert 6
  Gene/Insert name: Y homology arm right
  Species: D. melanogaster (fly)
  Insert size (bp): 813
  Cloning method: Gibson Cloning
  Sequencing primers: 5′ GTAAGCCGGCGTGGCTTAGCTA
Terms and licenses: Academic/Nonprofit Terms; Industry Terms: Not Available to Industry
How to cite: AByG was a gift from Omar Akbari (Addgene plasmid # 111083 ; http://n2t.net/addgene:111083 ; RRID:Addgene_111083)
